Addgene plasmid #122313: px335-sgRNA-EF(Cas9n)-Rad21-L
Purpose: Expresses sgRNA targeting mouse Rad21 and Cas9 nickase in mammalian cells
Depositing lab: Hiroshi Ochiai. Depositing organization: Hiroshima University. Publication: Genome-wide kinetic properties of transcriptional bursting in mouse embryonic stem cells. Ochiai H, Hayashi T, Umeda M, Yoshimura M, Harada A, Shimizu Y, Nakano K, Saitoh N, Liu Z, Yamamoto T, Okamura T, Ohkawa Y, Kimura H, Nikaido I. Sci Adv. 2020 Jun 17;6(25):eaaz6699. doi: 10.1126/sciadv.aaz6699. eCollection 2020 Jun. PubMed 32596448.
Backbone
  Vector backbone: px335
  Backbone size w/o insert (bp): 8427
  Total vector size (bp): 8447
  Modifications to backbone: We applied an optimized sgRNA design (sgRNA(F+E)) (Chen et al., Cell, 2013)
  Vector type: Mammalian Expression
Growth in bacteria
  Bacterial resistance: Ampicillin, 100 μg/mL
  Growth temperature: 37°C
  Growth strain: DH5alpha
  Copy number: High Copy
Gene/Insert
  Gene/Insert name: sgRNA for mouse Rad21
  gRNA/shRNA sequence: GTTGCAATGATGTCACTGTA
  Species: Synthetic
  Cloning method: Restriction Enzyme; 5′ cloning site BbsI (destroyed during cloning); 3′ cloning site BbsI (destroyed during cloning)
  Sequencing primers: 5′ LKO1_5_primer
Terms and licenses: Academic/Nonprofit Terms; Industry Terms: Not Available to Industry
How to cite: px335-sgRNA-EF(Cas9n)-Rad21-L was a gift from Hiroshi Ochiai (Addgene plasmid # 122313 ; http://n2t.net/addgene:122313 ; RRID:Addgene_122313)
