[The description below was written by a language model from this plasmid's Addgene catalogue record and pLannotate feature annotations shown in this document.]
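Description:
px335-sgRNA-EF(Cas9n)-Rad21-L is a mammalian expression plasmid built on the px335 backbone that delivers both components of a Streptococcus pyogenes CRISPR nickase system from a single vector of about 8.4 kb. It is propagated in E. coli as a high-copy plasmid through a ColE1/pUC-type origin and selected with ampicillin via the β-lactamase gene. An f1/M13 phage origin and a single annotated AAV2 inverted terminal repeat are also present as backbone remnants. With only one ITR annotated, the record gives no indication that the plasmid is meant for AAV packaging.

The first expression unit uses the human U6 RNA polymerase III promoter to transcribe a single guide RNA whose 20-nt spacer targets mouse Rad21. The spacer was inserted between BbsI sites that were destroyed during cloning. The scaffold was changed to the optimized sgRNA(F+E) design, which probably explains why the annotation software recognises the tracrRNA and scaffold only as fragments. The second unit places Cas9 under a hybrid CMV enhancer/chicken β-actin promoter with a chimeric intron, terminated by the bovine growth hormone polyadenylation signal. The Cas9 coding region is annotated as overlapping N- and C-terminal portions, which together correspond to one continuous open reading frame, preceded by a short match to an HA epitope tag. The name and stated purpose identify the enzyme as the Cas9 nickase, although the inactivating mutation is not itself annotated.

A nickase cuts only one DNA strand, so such plasmids are usually used in pairs. The "-L" suffix suggests a left-hand guide with a partner, though the record does not say so. The associated work concerns transcriptional bursting in mouse embryonic stem cells. The depositor and sequencing-derived records differ by only two nucleotides and carry essentially the same features.
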