Features (pLannotate 1.2.2; 18 found; start..end, strand, type, name):
      1..241     +  promoter       U6 promoter: RNA polymerase III promoter for human U6 snRNA
    289..356     +  misc_RNA       tracrRNA (fragment): trans-activating CRISPR RNA for the Streptococcus pyogenes CRISPR/Cas9 system
    363..406     +  misc_RNA       gRNA scaffold (fragment): guide RNA scaffold for the Streptococcus pyogenes CRISPR/Cas9 system
    453..738     +  enhancer       CMV enhancer: human cytomegalovirus immediate early enhancer; contains an 18-bp deletion relative to the standard CMV enhancer
    740..1017    +  promoter       chicken β-actin promoter: No description available
   1018..1246    +  intron         hybrid intron: hybrid between chicken β-actin (CBA) and minute virus of mice (MMV) introns (Gray et al., 2011)
   1267..1294    +  CDS            3xHA (fragment): three tandem HA epitope tags
   1327..3042    +  CDS            Cas9(N): N-terminal portion of Streptococcus pyogenes Cas9 (Zetsche et al., 2015)
   2929..5427    +  CDS            Cas9(C): C-terminal portion of Streptococcus pyogenes Cas9 (Zetsche et al., 2015)
   5494..5605    +  polyA_signal   bGH poly(A) signal: bovine growth hormone polyadenylation signal
   5710..5850    +  repeat_region  AAV2 ITR: inverted terminal repeat of adeno-associated virus serotype 2 inverted
   5855..5906    -  misc_feature   bom (fragment): basis of mobility region from pBR322
   5925..6305    +  rep_origin     M13 ori (sequence partly withheld): M13 bacteriophage origin of replication; arrow indicates direction of (+) strand synthesis
   6381..6430    -  misc_feature   bom (fragment): basis of mobility region from pBR322
   6532..6567    -  CDS            rop (fragment): Rop protein, which maintains plasmids at low copy number; rop
   6662..6766    +  promoter       AmpR promoter: bla
   6767..7627    +  CDS            AmpR: β-lactamase; bla; confers resistance to ampicillin, carbenicillin, and related antibiotics
   7798..8386    +  rep_origin     ori: high-copy-number ColE1/pMB1/pBR322/pUC origin of replication
>Addgene plasmid #122313 | px335-sgRNA-EF(Cas9n)-Rad21-L | depositor full sequence | sequence record 233504 | px335-sgRNA-EF(Cas9n)-Rad21-L sequence 8447 bps
GAGGGCCTATTTCCCATGATTCCTTCATATTTGCATATACGATACAAGGCTGTTAGAGAGATAATTGGAA
TTAATTTGACTGTAAACACAAAGATATTAGTACAAAATACGTGACGTAGAAAGTAATAATTTCTTGGGTA
GTTTGCAGTTTTAAAATTATGTTTTAAAATGGACTATCATATGCTTACCGTAACTTGAAAGTATTTCGAT
TTCTTGGCTTTATATATCTTGTGGAAAGGACGAAACACCGGTTGCAATGATGTCACTGTAGTTTAAGAGC
TATGCTGGAAACAGCATAGCAAGTTTAAATAAGGCTAGTCCGTTATCAACTTGAAAAAGTGGCACCGAGT
CGGTGCTTTTTTGTTTTAGAGCTAGAAATAGCAAGTTAAAATAAGGCTAGTCCGTTTTTAGCGCGTGCGC
CAATTCTGCAGACAAATGGCTCTAGAGGTACCCGTTACATAACTTACGGTAAATGGCCCGCCTGGCTGAC
CGCCCAACGACCCCCGCCCATTGACGTCAATAGTAACGCCAATAGGGACTTTCCATTGACGTCAATGGGT
GGAGTATTTACGGTAAACTGCCCACTTGGCAGTACATCAAGTGTATCATATGCCAAGTACGCCCCCTATT
GACGTCAATGACGGTAAATGGCCCGCCTGGCATTGTGCCCAGTACATGACCTTATGGGACTTTCCTACTT
GGCAGTACATCTACGTATTAGTCATCGCTATTACCATGGTCGAGGTGAGCCCCACGTTCTGCTTCACTCT
CCCCATCTCCCCCCCCTCCCCACCCCCAATTTTGTATTTATTTATTTTTTAATTATTTTGTGCAGCGATG
GGGGCGGGGGGGGGGGGGGGGCGCGCGCCAGGCGGGGCGGGGCGGGGCGAGGGGCGGGGCGGGGCGAGGC
GGAGAGGTGCGGCGGCAGCCAATCAGAGCGGCGCGCTCCGAAAGTTTCCTTTTATGGCGAGGCGGCGGCG
GCGGCGGCCCTATAAAAAGCGAAGCGCGCGGCGGGCGGGAGTCGCTGCGACGCTGCCTTCGCCCCGTGCC
CCGCTCCGCCGCCGCCTCGCGCCGCCCGCCCCGGCTCTGACTGACCGCGTTACTCCCACAGGTGAGCGGG
CGGGACGGCCCTTCTCCTCCGGGCTGTAATTAGCTGAGCAAGAGGTAAGGGTTTAAGGGATGGTTGGTTG
GTGGGGTATTAATGTTTAATTACCTGGAGCACCTGCCTGAAATCACTTTTTTTCAGGTTGGACCGGTGCC
ACCATGTACCCATACGATGTTCCAGATTACGCTTCGCCGAAGAAAAAGCGCAAGGTCGAAGCGTCCGACA
AGAAGTACAGCATCGGCCTGGCCATCGGCACCAACTCTGTGGGCTGGGCCGTGATCACCGACGAGTACAA
GGTGCCCAGCAAGAAATTCAAGGTGCTGGGCAACACCGACCGGCACAGCATCAAGAAGAACCTGATCGGA
GCCCTGCTGTTCGACAGCGGCGAAACAGCCGAGGCCACCCGGCTGAAGAGAACCGCCAGAAGAAGATACA
CCAGACGGAAGAACCGGATCTGCTATCTGCAAGAGATCTTCAGCAACGAGATGGCCAAGGTGGACGACAG
CTTCTTCCACAGACTGGAAGAGTCCTTCCTGGTGGAAGAGGATAAGAAGCACGAGCGGCACCCCATCTTC
GGCAACATCGTGGACGAGGTGGCCTACCACGAGAAGTACCCCACCATCTACCACCTGAGAAAGAAACTGG
TGGACAGCACCGACAAGGCCGACCTGCGGCTGATCTATCTGGCCCTGGCCCACATGATCAAGTTCCGGGG
CCACTTCCTGATCGAGGGCGACCTGAACCCCGACAACAGCGACGTGGACAAGCTGTTCATCCAGCTGGTG
CAGACCTACAACCAGCTGTTCGAGGAAAACCCCATCAACGCCAGCGGCGTGGACGCCAAGGCCATCCTGT
CTGCCAGACTGAGCAAGAGCAGACGGCTGGAAAATCTGATCGCCCAGCTGCCCGGCGAGAAGAAGAATGG
CCTGTTCGGCAACCTGATTGCCCTGAGCCTGGGCCTGACCCCCAACTTCAAGAGCAACTTCGACCTGGCC
GAGGATGCCAAACTGCAGCTGAGCAAGGACACCTACGACGACGACCTGGACAACCTGCTGGCCCAGATCG
GCGACCAGTACGCCGACCTGTTTCTGGCCGCCAAGAACCTGTCCGACGCCATCCTGCTGAGCGACATCCT
GAGAGTGAACACCGAGATCACCAAGGCCCCCCTGAGCGCCTCTATGATCAAGAGATACGACGAGCACCAC
CAGGACCTGACCCTGCTGAAAGCTCTCGTGCGGCAGCAGCTGCCTGAGAAGTACAAAGAGATTTTCTTCG
ACCAGAGCAAGAACGGCTACGCCGGCTACATTGACGGCGGAGCCAGCCAGGAAGAGTTCTACAAGTTCAT
CAAGCCCATCCTGGAAAAGATGGACGGCACCGAGGAACTGCTCGTGAAGCTGAACAGAGAGGACCTGCTG
CGGAAGCAGCGGACCTTCGACAACGGCAGCATCCCCCACCAGATCCACCTGGGAGAGCTGCACGCCATTC
TGCGGCGGCAGGAAGATTTTTACCCATTCCTGAAGGACAACCGGGAAAAGATCGAGAAGATCCTGACCTT
CCGCATCCCCTACTACGTGGGCCCTCTGGCCAGGGGAAACAGCAGATTCGCCTGGATGACCAGAAAGAGC
GAGGAAACCATCACCCCCTGGAACTTCGAGGAAGTGGTGGACAAGGGCGCTTCCGCCCAGAGCTTCATCG
AGCGGATGACCAACTTCGATAAGAACCTGCCCAACGAGAAGGTGCTGCCCAAGCACAGCCTGCTGTACGA
GTACTTCACCGTGTATAACGAGCTGACCAAAGTGAAATACGTGACCGAGGGAATGAGAAAGCCCGCCTTC
CTGAGCGGCGAGCAGAAAAAGGCCATCGTGGACCTGCTGTTCAAGACCAACCGGAAAGTGACCGTGAAGC
AGCTGAAAGAGGACTACTTCAAGAAAATCGAGTGCTTCGACTCCGTGGAAATCTCCGGCGTGGAAGATCG
GTTCAACGCCTCCCTGGGCACATACCACGATCTGCTGAAAATTATCAAGGACAAGGACTTCCTGGACAAT
GAGGAAAACGAGGACATTCTGGAAGATATCGTGCTGACCCTGACACTGTTTGAGGACAGAGAGATGATCG
AGGAACGGCTGAAAACCTATGCCCACCTGTTCGACGACAAAGTGATGAAGCAGCTGAAGCGGCGGAGATA
CACCGGCTGGGGCAGGCTGAGCCGGAAGCTGATCAACGGCATCCGGGACAAGCAGTCCGGCAAGACAATC
CTGGATTTCCTGAAGTCCGACGGCTTCGCCAACAGAAACTTCATGCAGCTGATCCACGACGACAGCCTGA
CCTTTAAAGAGGACATCCAGAAAGCCCAGGTGTCCGGCCAGGGCGATAGCCTGCACGAGCACATTGCCAA
TCTGGCCGGCAGCCCCGCCATTAAGAAGGGCATCCTGCAGACAGTGAAGGTGGTGGACGAGCTCGTGAAA
GTGATGGGCCGGCACAAGCCCGAGAACATCGTGATCGAAATGGCCAGAGAGAACCAGACCACCCAGAAGG
GACAGAAGAACAGCCGCGAGAGAATGAAGCGGATCGAAGAGGGCATCAAAGAGCTGGGCAGCCAGATCCT
GAAAGAACACCCCGTGGAAAACACCCAGCTGCAGAACGAGAAGCTGTACCTGTACTACCTGCAGAATGGG
CGGGATATGTACGTGGACCAGGAACTGGACATCAACCGGCTGTCCGACTACGATGTGGACCATATCGTGC
CTCAGAGCTTTCTGAAGGACGACTCCATCGACAACAAGGTGCTGACCAGAAGCGACAAGAACCGGGGCAA
GAGCGACAACGTGCCCTCCGAAGAGGTCGTGAAGAAGATGAAGAACTACTGGCGGCAGCTGCTGAACGCC
AAGCTGATTACCCAGAGAAAGTTCGACAATCTGACCAAGGCCGAGAGAGGCGGCCTGAGCGAACTGGATA
AGGCCGGCTTCATCAAGAGACAGCTGGTGGAAACCCGGCAGATCACAAAGCACGTGGCACAGATCCTGGA
CTCCCGGATGAACACTAAGTACGACGAGAATGACAAGCTGATCCGGGAAGTGAAAGTGATCACCCTGAAG
TCCAAGCTGGTGTCCGATTTCCGGAAGGATTTCCAGTTTTACAAAGTGCGCGAGATCAACAACTACCACC
ACGCCCACGACGCCTACCTGAACGCCGTCGTGGGAACCGCCCTGATCAAAAAGTACCCTAAGCTGGAAAG
CGAGTTCGTGTACGGCGACTACAAGGTGTACGACGTGCGGAAGATGATCGCCAAGAGCGAGCAGGAAATC
GGCAAGGCTACCGCCAAGTACTTCTTCTACAGCAACATCATGAACTTTTTCAAGACCGAGATTACCCTGG
CCAACGGCGAGATCCGGAAGCGGCCTCTGATCGAGACAAACGGCGAAACCGGGGAGATCGTGTGGGATAA
GGGCCGGGATTTTGCCACCGTGCGGAAAGTGCTGAGCATGCCCCAAGTGAATATCGTGAAAAAGACCGAG
GTGCAGACAGGCGGCTTCAGCAAAGAGTCTATCCTGCCCAAGAGGAACAGCGATAAGCTGATCGCCAGAA
AGAAGGACTGGGACCCTAAGAAGTACGGCGGCTTCGACAGCCCCACCGTGGCCTATTCTGTGCTGGTGGT
GGCCAAAGTGGAAAAGGGCAAGTCCAAGAAACTGAAGAGTGTGAAAGAGCTGCTGGGGATCACCATCATG
GAAAGAAGCAGCTTCGAGAAGAATCCCATCGACTTTCTGGAAGCCAAGGGCTACAAAGAAGTGAAAAAGG
ACCTGATCATCAAGCTGCCTAAGTACTCCCTGTTCGAGCTGGAAAACGGCCGGAAGAGAATGCTGGCCTC
TGCCGGCGAACTGCAGAAGGGAAACGAACTGGCCCTGCCCTCCAAATATGTGAACTTCCTGTACCTGGCC
AGCCACTATGAGAAGCTGAAGGGCTCCCCCGAGGATAATGAGCAGAAACAGCTGTTTGTGGAACAGCACA
AGCACTACCTGGACGAGATCATCGAGCAGATCAGCGAGTTCTCCAAGAGAGTGATCCTGGCCGACGCTAA
TCTGGACAAAGTGCTGTCCGCCTACAACAAGCACCGGGATAAGCCCATCAGAGAGCAGGCCGAGAATATC
ATCCACCTGTTTACCCTGACCAATCTGGGAGCCCCTGCCGCCTTCAAGTACTTTGACACCACCATCGACC
GGAAGAGGTACACCAGCACCAAAGAGGTGCTGGACGCCACCCTGATCCACCAGAGCATCACCGGCCTGTA
CGAGACACGGATCGACCTGTCTCAGCTGGGAGGCGACAGCCCCAAGAAGAAGAGAAAGGTGGAGGCCAGC
TAAGAATTCCTAGAGCTCGCTGATCAGCCTCGACTGTGCCTTCTAGTTGCCAGCCATCTGTTGTTTGCCC
CTCCCCCGTGCCTTCCTTGACCCTGGAAGGTGCCACTCCCACTGTCCTTTCCTAATAAAATGAGGAAATT
GCATCGCATTGTCTGAGTAGGTGTCATTCTATTCTGGGGGGTGGGGTGGGGCAGGACAGCAAGGGGGAGG
ATTGGGAAGAGAATAGCAGGCATGCTGGGGAGCGGCCGCAGGAACCCCTAGTGATGGAGTTGGCCACTCC
CTCTCTGCGCGCTCGCTCGCTCACTGAGGCCGGGCGACCAAAGGTCGCCCGACGCCCGGGCTTTGCCCGG
GCGGCCTCAGTGAGCGAGCGAGCGCGCAGCTGCCTGCAGGGGCGCCTGATGCGGTATTTTCTCCTTACGC
ATCTGTGCGGTATTTCACACCGCATA
[142 nt withheld, positions 5907-6048]
C
[141 nt withheld, positions 6050-6190]
CCTTTGACGTTGGAGTCCACGTTCTTT
[37 nt withheld, positions 6218-6254]
ACCCTATCTCGGGCTATTCTTTTGATTTATAAGGGATTTTGCCGATTTCGGCCTATTGGTTAAAAAATGA
GCTGATTTAACAAAAATTTAACGCGAATTTTAACAAAATATTAACGTTTACAATTTTATGGTGCACTCTC
AGTACAATCTGCTCTGATGCCGCATAGTTAAGCCAGCCCCGACACCCGCCAACACCCGCTGACGCGCCCT
GACGGGCTTGTCTGCTCCCGGCATCCGCTTACAGACAAGCTGTGACCGTCTCCGGGAGCTGCATGTGTCA
GAGGTTTTCACCGTCATCACCGAAACGCGCGAGACGAAAGGGCCTCGTGATACGCCTATTTTTATAGGTT
AATGTCATGATAATAATGGTTTCTTAGACGTCAGGTGGCACTTTTCGGGGAAATGTGCGCGGAACCCCTA
TTTGTTTATTTTTCTAAATACATTCAAATATGTATCCGCTCATGAGACAATAACCCTGATAAATGCTTCA
ATAATATTGAAAAAGGAAGAGTATGAGTATTCAACATTTCCGTGTCGCCCTTATTCCCTTTTTTGCGGCA
TTTTGCCTTCCTGTTTTTGCTCACCCAGAAACGCTGGTGAAAGTAAAAGATGCTGAAGATCAGTTGGGTG
CACGAGTGGGTTACATCGAACTGGATCTCAACAGCGGTAAGATCCTTGAGAGTTTTCGCCCCGAAGAACG
TTTTCCAATGATGAGCACTTTTAAAGTTCTGCTATGTGGCGCGGTATTATCCCGTATTGACGCCGGGCAA
GAGCAACTCGGTCGCCGCATACACTATTCTCAGAATGACTTGGTTGAGTACTCACCAGTCACAGAAAAGC
ATCTTACGGATGGCATGACAGTAAGAGAATTATGCAGTGCTGCCATAACCATGAGTGATAACACTGCGGC
CAACTTACTTCTGACAACGATCGGAGGACCGAAGGAGCTAACCGCTTTTTTGCACAACATGGGGGATCAT
GTAACTCGCCTTGATCGTTGGGAACCGGAGCTGAATGAAGCCATACCAAACGACGAGCGTGACACCACGA
TGCCTGTAGCAATGGCAACAACGTTGCGCAAACTATTAACTGGCGAACTACTTACTCTAGCTTCCCGGCA
ACAATTAATAGACTGGATGGAGGCGGATAAAGTTGCAGGACCACTTCTGCGCTCGGCCCTTCCGGCTGGC
TGGTTTATTGCTGATAAATCTGGAGCCGGTGAGCGTGGAAGCCGCGGTATCATTGCAGCACTGGGGCCAG
ATGGTAAGCCCTCCCGTATCGTAGTTATCTACACGACGGGGAGTCAGGCAACTATGGATGAACGAAATAG
ACAGATCGCTGAGATAGGTGCCTCACTGATTAAGCATTGGTAACTGTCAGACCAAGTTTACTCATATATA
CTTTAGATTGATTTAAAACTTCATTTTTAATTTAAAAGGATCTAGGTGAAGATCCTTTTTGATAATCTCA
TGACCAAAATCCCTTAACGTGAGTTTTCGTTCCACTGAGCGTCAGACCCCGTAGAAAAGATCAAAGGATC
TTCTTGAGATCCTTTTTTTCTGCGCGTAATCTGCTGCTTGCAAACAAAAAAACCACCGCTACCAGCGGTG
GTTTGTTTGCCGGATCAAGAGCTACCAACTCTTTTTCCGAAGGTAACTGGCTTCAGCAGAGCGCAGATAC
CAAATACTGTCCTTCTAGTGTAGCCGTAGTTAGGCCACCACTTCAAGAACTCTGTAGCACCGCCTACATA
CCTCGCTCTGCTAATCCTGTTACCAGTGGCTGCTGCCAGTGGCGATAAGTCGTGTCTTACCGGGTTGGAC
TCAAGACGATAGTTACCGGATAAGGCGCAGCGGTCGGGCTGAACGGGGGGTTCGTGCACACAGCCCAGCT
TGGAGCGAACGACCTACACCGAACTGAGATACCTACAGCGTGAGCTATGAGAAAGCGCCACGCTTCCCGA
AGGGAGAAAGGCGGACAGGTATCCGGTAAGCGGCAGGGTCGGAACAGGAGAGCGCACGAGGGAGCTTCCA
GGGGGAAACGCCTGGTATCTTTATAGTCCTGTCGGGTTTCGCCACCTCTGACTTGAGCGTCGATTTTTGT
GATGCTCGTCAGGGGGGCGGAGCCTATGGAAAAACGCCAGCAACGCGGCCTTTTTACGGTTCCTGGCCTT
TTGCTGGCCTTTTGCTCACATGT
