Features (pLannotate 1.2.2; 18 found; start..end, strand, type, name):
      1..241     +  promoter       U6 promoter: RNA polymerase III promoter for human U6 snRNA
    289..356     +  misc_RNA       tracrRNA (fragment): trans-activating CRISPR RNA for the Streptococcus pyogenes CRISPR/Cas9 system
    363..406     +  misc_RNA       gRNA scaffold (fragment): guide RNA scaffold for the Streptococcus pyogenes CRISPR/Cas9 system
    453..738     +  enhancer       CMV enhancer: human cytomegalovirus immediate early enhancer; contains an 18-bp deletion relative to the standard CMV enhancer
    740..1016    +  promoter       chicken β-actin promoter: No description available
   1017..1244    +  intron         hybrid intron: hybrid between chicken β-actin (CBA) and minute virus of mice (MMV) introns (Gray et al., 2011)
   1265..1292    +  CDS            3xHA (fragment): three tandem HA epitope tags
   1325..3040    +  CDS            Cas9(N): N-terminal portion of Streptococcus pyogenes Cas9 (Zetsche et al., 2015)
   2927..5425    +  CDS            Cas9(C): C-terminal portion of Streptococcus pyogenes Cas9 (Zetsche et al., 2015)
   5492..5603    +  polyA_signal   bGH poly(A) signal: bovine growth hormone polyadenylation signal
   5708..5848    +  repeat_region  AAV2 ITR: inverted terminal repeat of adeno-associated virus serotype 2 inverted
   5853..5904    -  misc_feature   bom (fragment): basis of mobility region from pBR322
   5923..6378    +  rep_origin     f1 ori (sequence partly withheld): f1 bacteriophage origin of replication; arrow indicates direction of (+) strand synthesis
   6379..6428    -  misc_feature   bom (fragment): basis of mobility region from pBR322
   6530..6565    -  CDS            rop (fragment): Rop protein, which maintains plasmids at low copy number; rop
   6660..6764    +  promoter       AmpR promoter: bla
   6765..7625    +  CDS            AmpR: β-lactamase; bla; confers resistance to ampicillin, carbenicillin, and related antibiotics
   7796..8384    +  rep_origin     ori: high-copy-number ColE1/pMB1/pBR322/pUC origin of replication
>Addgene plasmid #122313 | px335-sgRNA-EF(Cas9n)-Rad21-L | addgene full sequence | sequence record 238351 | Addgene NGS Result
GAGGGCCTATTTCCCATGATTCCTTCATATTTGCATATACGATACAAGGCTGTTAGAGAGATAATTGGAA
TTAATTTGACTGTAAACACAAAGATATTAGTACAAAATACGTGACGTAGAAAGTAATAATTTCTTGGGTA
GTTTGCAGTTTTAAAATTATGTTTTAAAATGGACTATCATATGCTTACCGTAACTTGAAAGTATTTCGAT
TTCTTGGCTTTATATATCTTGTGGAAAGGACGAAACACCGGTTGCAATGATGTCACTGTAGTTTAAGAGC
TATGCTGGAAACAGCATAGCAAGTTTAAATAAGGCTAGTCCGTTATCAACTTGAAAAAGTGGCACCGAGT
CGGTGCTTTTTTGTTTTAGAGCTAGAAATAGCAAGTTAAAATAAGGCTAGTCCGTTTTTAGCGCGTGCGC
CAATTCTGCAGACAAATGGCTCTAGAGGTACCCGTTACATAACTTACGGTAAATGGCCCGCCTGGCTGAC
CGCCCAACGACCCCCGCCCATTGACGTCAATAGTAACGCCAATAGGGACTTTCCATTGACGTCAATGGGT
GGAGTATTTACGGTAAACTGCCCACTTGGCAGTACATCAAGTGTATCATATGCCAAGTACGCCCCCTATT
GACGTCAATGACGGTAAATGGCCCGCCTGGCATTGTGCCCAGTACATGACCTTATGGGACTTTCCTACTT
GGCAGTACATCTACGTATTAGTCATCGCTATTACCATGGTCGAGGTGAGCCCCACGTTCTGCTTCACTCT
CCCCATCTCCCCCCCCTCCCCACCCCCAATTTTGTATTTATTTATTTTTTAATTATTTTGTGCAGCGATG
GGGGCGGGGGGGGGGGGGGGCGCGCGCCAGGCGGGGCGGGGGGGGGGGGGGGGGGGGGGGGGGGGGGGGG
GGGGGGGGCGGCGGCAGCCAATCAGAGCGGCGCGCTCCGAAAGTTTCCTTTTATGGCGAGGCGGCGGCGG
CGGCGGCCCTATAAAAAGCGAAGCGCGCGGCGGGCGGGAGTCGCTGCGCGCTGCCTTCGCCCCGTGCCCC
GCTCCGCCGCCGCCTCGCGCCGCCCGCCCCGGCTCTGACTGACCGCGTTACTCCCACAGGTGAGCGGGCG
GGACGGCCCTTCTCCTCCGGGCTGTAATTAGCTGAGCAAGAGGTAAGGGTTTAAGGGATGGTTGGTTGGT
GGGGTATTAATGTTTAATTACCTGGAGCACCTGCCTGAAATCACTTTTTTTCAGGTTGGACCGGTGCCAC
CATGTACCCATACGATGTTCCAGATTACGCTTCGCCGAAGAAAAAGCGCAAGGTCGAAGCGTCCGACAAG
AAGTACAGCATCGGCCTGGCCATCGGCACCAACTCTGTGGGCTGGGCCGTGATCACCGACGAGTACAAGG
TGCCCAGCAAGAAATTCAAGGTGCTGGGCAACACCGACCGGCACAGCATCAAGAAGAACCTGATCGGAGC
CCTGCTGTTCGACAGCGGCGAAACAGCCGAGGCCACCCGGCTGAAGAGAACCGCCAGAAGAAGATACACC
AGACGGAAGAACCGGATCTGCTATCTGCAAGAGATCTTCAGCAACGAGATGGCCAAGGTGGACGACAGCT
TCTTCCACAGACTGGAAGAGTCCTTCCTGGTGGAAGAGGATAAGAAGCACGAGCGGCACCCCATCTTCGG
CAACATCGTGGACGAGGTGGCCTACCACGAGAAGTACCCCACCATCTACCACCTGAGAAAGAAACTGGTG
GACAGCACCGACAAGGCCGACCTGCGGCTGATCTATCTGGCCCTGGCCCACATGATCAAGTTCCGGGGCC
ACTTCCTGATCGAGGGCGACCTGAACCCCGACAACAGCGACGTGGACAAGCTGTTCATCCAGCTGGTGCA
GACCTACAACCAGCTGTTCGAGGAAAACCCCATCAACGCCAGCGGCGTGGACGCCAAGGCCATCCTGTCT
GCCAGACTGAGCAAGAGCAGACGGCTGGAAAATCTGATCGCCCAGCTGCCCGGCGAGAAGAAGAATGGCC
TGTTCGGCAACCTGATTGCCCTGAGCCTGGGCCTGACCCCCAACTTCAAGAGCAACTTCGACCTGGCCGA
GGATGCCAAACTGCAGCTGAGCAAGGACACCTACGACGACGACCTGGACAACCTGCTGGCCCAGATCGGC
GACCAGTACGCCGACCTGTTTCTGGCCGCCAAGAACCTGTCCGACGCCATCCTGCTGAGCGACATCCTGA
GAGTGAACACCGAGATCACCAAGGCCCCCCTGAGCGCCTCTATGATCAAGAGATACGACGAGCACCACCA
GGACCTGACCCTGCTGAAAGCTCTCGTGCGGCAGCAGCTGCCTGAGAAGTACAAAGAGATTTTCTTCGAC
CAGAGCAAGAACGGCTACGCCGGCTACATTGACGGCGGAGCCAGCCAGGAAGAGTTCTACAAGTTCATCA
AGCCCATCCTGGAAAAGATGGACGGCACCGAGGAACTGCTCGTGAAGCTGAACAGAGAGGACCTGCTGCG
GAAGCAGCGGACCTTCGACAACGGCAGCATCCCCCACCAGATCCACCTGGGAGAGCTGCACGCCATTCTG
CGGCGGCAGGAAGATTTTTACCCATTCCTGAAGGACAACCGGGAAAAGATCGAGAAGATCCTGACCTTCC
GCATCCCCTACTACGTGGGCCCTCTGGCCAGGGGAAACAGCAGATTCGCCTGGATGACCAGAAAGAGCGA
GGAAACCATCACCCCCTGGAACTTCGAGGAAGTGGTGGACAAGGGCGCTTCCGCCCAGAGCTTCATCGAG
CGGATGACCAACTTCGATAAGAACCTGCCCAACGAGAAGGTGCTGCCCAAGCACAGCCTGCTGTACGAGT
ACTTCACCGTGTATAACGAGCTGACCAAAGTGAAATACGTGACCGAGGGAATGAGAAAGCCCGCCTTCCT
GAGCGGCGAGCAGAAAAAGGCCATCGTGGACCTGCTGTTCAAGACCAACCGGAAAGTGACCGTGAAGCAG
CTGAAAGAGGACTACTTCAAGAAAATCGAGTGCTTCGACTCCGTGGAAATCTCCGGCGTGGAAGATCGGT
TCAACGCCTCCCTGGGCACATACCACGATCTGCTGAAAATTATCAAGGACAAGGACTTCCTGGACAATGA
GGAAAACGAGGACATTCTGGAAGATATCGTGCTGACCCTGACACTGTTTGAGGACAGAGAGATGATCGAG
GAACGGCTGAAAACCTATGCCCACCTGTTCGACGACAAAGTGATGAAGCAGCTGAAGCGGCGGAGATACA
CCGGCTGGGGCAGGCTGAGCCGGAAGCTGATCAACGGCATCCGGGACAAGCAGTCCGGCAAGACAATCCT
GGATTTCCTGAAGTCCGACGGCTTCGCCAACAGAAACTTCATGCAGCTGATCCACGACGACAGCCTGACC
TTTAAAGAGGACATCCAGAAAGCCCAGGTGTCCGGCCAGGGCGATAGCCTGCACGAGCACATTGCCAATC
TGGCCGGCAGCCCCGCCATTAAGAAGGGCATCCTGCAGACAGTGAAGGTGGTGGACGAGCTCGTGAAAGT
GATGGGCCGGCACAAGCCCGAGAACATCGTGATCGAAATGGCCAGAGAGAACCAGACCACCCAGAAGGGA
CAGAAGAACAGCCGCGAGAGAATGAAGCGGATCGAAGAGGGCATCAAAGAGCTGGGCAGCCAGATCCTGA
AAGAACACCCCGTGGAAAACACCCAGCTGCAGAACGAGAAGCTGTACCTGTACTACCTGCAGAATGGGCG
GGATATGTACGTGGACCAGGAACTGGACATCAACCGGCTGTCCGACTACGATGTGGACCATATCGTGCCT
CAGAGCTTTCTGAAGGACGACTCCATCGACAACAAGGTGCTGACCAGAAGCGACAAGAACCGGGGCAAGA
GCGACAACGTGCCCTCCGAAGAGGTCGTGAAGAAGATGAAGAACTACTGGCGGCAGCTGCTGAACGCCAA
GCTGATTACCCAGAGAAAGTTCGACAATCTGACCAAGGCCGAGAGAGGCGGCCTGAGCGAACTGGATAAG
GCCGGCTTCATCAAGAGACAGCTGGTGGAAACCCGGCAGATCACAAAGCACGTGGCACAGATCCTGGACT
CCCGGATGAACACTAAGTACGACGAGAATGACAAGCTGATCCGGGAAGTGAAAGTGATCACCCTGAAGTC
CAAGCTGGTGTCCGATTTCCGGAAGGATTTCCAGTTTTACAAAGTGCGCGAGATCAACAACTACCACCAC
GCCCACGACGCCTACCTGAACGCCGTCGTGGGAACCGCCCTGATCAAAAAGTACCCTAAGCTGGAAAGCG
AGTTCGTGTACGGCGACTACAAGGTGTACGACGTGCGGAAGATGATCGCCAAGAGCGAGCAGGAAATCGG
CAAGGCTACCGCCAAGTACTTCTTCTACAGCAACATCATGAACTTTTTCAAGACCGAGATTACCCTGGCC
AACGGCGAGATCCGGAAGCGGCCTCTGATCGAGACAAACGGCGAAACCGGGGAGATCGTGTGGGATAAGG
GCCGGGATTTTGCCACCGTGCGGAAAGTGCTGAGCATGCCCCAAGTGAATATCGTGAAAAAGACCGAGGT
GCAGACAGGCGGCTTCAGCAAAGAGTCTATCCTGCCCAAGAGGAACAGCGATAAGCTGATCGCCAGAAAG
AAGGACTGGGACCCTAAGAAGTACGGCGGCTTCGACAGCCCCACCGTGGCCTATTCTGTGCTGGTGGTGG
CCAAAGTGGAAAAGGGCAAGTCCAAGAAACTGAAGAGTGTGAAAGAGCTGCTGGGGATCACCATCATGGA
AAGAAGCAGCTTCGAGAAGAATCCCATCGACTTTCTGGAAGCCAAGGGCTACAAAGAAGTGAAAAAGGAC
CTGATCATCAAGCTGCCTAAGTACTCCCTGTTCGAGCTGGAAAACGGCCGGAAGAGAATGCTGGCCTCTG
CCGGCGAACTGCAGAAGGGAAACGAACTGGCCCTGCCCTCCAAATATGTGAACTTCCTGTACCTGGCCAG
CCACTATGAGAAGCTGAAGGGCTCCCCCGAGGATAATGAGCAGAAACAGCTGTTTGTGGAACAGCACAAG
CACTACCTGGACGAGATCATCGAGCAGATCAGCGAGTTCTCCAAGAGAGTGATCCTGGCCGACGCTAATC
TGGACAAAGTGCTGTCCGCCTACAACAAGCACCGGGATAAGCCCATCAGAGAGCAGGCCGAGAATATCAT
CCACCTGTTTACCCTGACCAATCTGGGAGCCCCTGCCGCCTTCAAGTACTTTGACACCACCATCGACCGG
AAGAGGTACACCAGCACCAAAGAGGTGCTGGACGCCACCCTGATCCACCAGAGCATCACCGGCCTGTACG
AGACACGGATCGACCTGTCTCAGCTGGGAGGCGACAGCCCCAAGAAGAAGAGAAAGGTGGAGGCCAGCTA
AGAATTCCTAGAGCTCGCTGATCAGCCTCGACTGTGCCTTCTAGTTGCCAGCCATCTGTTGTTTGCCCCT
CCCCCGTGCCTTCCTTGACCCTGGAAGGTGCCACTCCCACTGTCCTTTCCTAATAAAATGAGGAAATTGC
ATCGCATTGTCTGAGTAGGTGTCATTCTATTCTGGGGGGTGGGGTGGGGCAGGACAGCAAGGGGGAGGAT
TGGGAAGAGAATAGCAGGCATGCTGGGGAGCGGCCGCAGGAACCCCTAGTGATGGAGTTGGCCACTCCCT
CTCTGCGCGCTCGCTCGCTCACTGAGGCCGGGCGACCAAAGGTCGCCCGACGCCCGGGCTTTGCCCGGGC
GGCCTCAGTGAGCGAGCGAGCGCGCAGCTGCCTGCAGGGGCGCCTGATGCGGTATTTTCTCCTTACGCAT
CTGTGCGGTATTTCACACCGCATA
[95 nt withheld, positions 5905-5999]
T
[46 nt withheld, positions 6001-6046]
C
[141 nt withheld, positions 6048-6188]
CCTTTGACGTTGGAGTCCACGTTCTTT
[37 nt withheld, positions 6216-6252]
ACTCTATCTCGGGCTATTCTTTTGATTTATAAGGGATTTTGCCGATTTCGGTCTATTGGTTAAAAAATGA
GCTGATTTAACAAAAATTTAACGCGAATTTTAACAAAATATTAACGTTTACAATTTTATGGTGCACTCTC
AGTACAATCTGCTCTGATGCCGCATAGTTAAGCCAGCCCCGACACCCGCCAACACCCGCTGACGCGCCCT
GACGGGCTTGTCTGCTCCCGGCATCCGCTTACAGACAAGCTGTGACCGTCTCCGGGAGCTGCATGTGTCA
GAGGTTTTCACCGTCATCACCGAAACGCGCGAGACGAAAGGGCCTCGTGATACGCCTATTTTTATAGGTT
AATGTCATGATAATAATGGTTTCTTAGACGTCAGGTGGCACTTTTCGGGGAAATGTGCGCGGAACCCCTA
TTTGTTTATTTTTCTAAATACATTCAAATATGTATCCGCTCATGAGACAATAACCCTGATAAATGCTTCA
ATAATATTGAAAAAGGAAGAGTATGAGTATTCAACATTTCCGTGTCGCCCTTATTCCCTTTTTTGCGGCA
TTTTGCCTTCCTGTTTTTGCTCACCCAGAAACGCTGGTGAAAGTAAAAGATGCTGAAGATCAGTTGGGTG
CACGAGTGGGTTACATCGAACTGGATCTCAACAGCGGTAAGATCCTTGAGAGTTTTCGCCCCGAAGAACG
TTTTCCAATGATGAGCACTTTTAAAGTTCTGCTATGTGGCGCGGTATTATCCCGTATTGACGCCGGGCAA
GAGCAACTCGGTCGCCGCATACACTATTCTCAGAATGACTTGGTTGAGTACTCACCAGTCACAGAAAAGC
ATCTTACGGATGGCATGACAGTAAGAGAATTATGCAGTGCTGCCATAACCATGAGTGATAACACTGCGGC
CAACTTACTTCTGACAACGATCGGAGGACCGAAGGAGCTAACCGCTTTTTTGCACAACATGGGGGATCAT
GTAACTCGCCTTGATCGTTGGGAACCGGAGCTGAATGAAGCCATACCAAACGACGAGCGTGACACCACGA
TGCCTGTAGCAATGGCAACAACGTTGCGCAAACTATTAACTGGCGAACTACTTACTCTAGCTTCCCGGCA
ACAATTAATAGACTGGATGGAGGCGGATAAAGTTGCAGGACCACTTCTGCGCTCGGCCCTTCCGGCTGGC
TGGTTTATTGCTGATAAATCTGGAGCCGGTGAGCGTGGAAGCCGCGGTATCATTGCAGCACTGGGGCCAG
ATGGTAAGCCCTCCCGTATCGTAGTTATCTACACGACGGGGAGTCAGGCAACTATGGATGAACGAAATAG
ACAGATCGCTGAGATAGGTGCCTCACTGATTAAGCATTGGTAACTGTCAGACCAAGTTTACTCATATATA
CTTTAGATTGATTTAAAACTTCATTTTTAATTTAAAAGGATCTAGGTGAAGATCCTTTTTGATAATCTCA
TGACCAAAATCCCTTAACGTGAGTTTTCGTTCCACTGAGCGTCAGACCCCGTAGAAAAGATCAAAGGATC
TTCTTGAGATCCTTTTTTTCTGCGCGTAATCTGCTGCTTGCAAACAAAAAAACCACCGCTACCAGCGGTG
GTTTGTTTGCCGGATCAAGAGCTACCAACTCTTTTTCCGAAGGTAACTGGCTTCAGCAGAGCGCAGATAC
CAAATACTGTTCTTCTAGTGTAGCCGTAGTTAGGCCACCACTTCAAGAACTCTGTAGCACCGCCTACATA
CCTCGCTCTGCTAATCCTGTTACCAGTGGCTGCTGCCAGTGGCGATAAGTCGTGTCTTACCGGGTTGGAC
TCAAGACGATAGTTACCGGATAAGGCGCAGCGGTCGGGCTGAACGGGGGGTTCGTGCACACAGCCCAGCT
TGGAGCGAACGACCTACACCGAACTGAGATACCTACAGCGTGAGCTATGAGAAAGCGCCACGCTTCCCGA
AGGGAGAAAGGCGGACAGGTATCCGGTAAGCGGCAGGGTCGGAACAGGAGAGCGCACGAGGGAGCTTCCA
GGGGGAAACGCCTGGTATCTTTATAGTCCTGTCGGGTTTCGCCACCTCTGACTTGAGCGTCGATTTTTGT
GATGCTCGTCAGGGGGGCGGAGCCTATGGAAAAACGCCAGCAACGCGGCCTTTTTACGGTTCCTGGCCTT
TTGCTGGCCTTTTGCTCACATGT
